Addgene plasmid #203624: FB389
Purpose: Promoter of the highly-expressed pyruvate kinase gene from A. niger.
Depositing lab: Jose Marcos. Depositing organization: Instituto de Agroquímica y Tecnología de Alimentos (IATA-CSIC). Publication: FungalBraid 2.0: expanding the synthetic biology toolbox for the biotechnological exploitation of filamentous fungi. Moreno-Gimenez E, Gandia M, Saez Z, Manzanares P, Yenush L, Orzaez D, Marcos JF, Garrigues S. Front Bioeng Biotechnol. 2023 Aug 7;11:1222812. doi: 10.3389/fbioe.2023.1222812. eCollection 2023. PubMed 37609115.
Backbone
  Vector backbone: pUPD2
  Vector type: Synthetic Biology
Growth in bacteria
  Bacterial resistance: Chloramphenicol, 25 μg/mL
  Growth temperature: 37°C
  Growth strain: DH5alpha
  Copy number: High Copy
Gene/Insert
  Gene/Insert name: PpkiA
  Species: A. niger
  Cloning method: Restriction Enzyme; 5′ cloning site unknown (unknown if destroyed)
Terms and licenses: Academic/Nonprofit Terms; Industry Terms: Not Available to Industry
How to cite: FB389 was a gift from Jose Marcos (Addgene plasmid # 203624 ; http://n2t.net/addgene:203624 ; RRID:Addgene_203624)
