[The description below was written by a language model from this plasmid's Addgene catalogue record and pLannotate feature annotations shown in this document.]
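Description:
FB389 is a domesticated DNA part plasmid from the FungalBraid 2.0 synthetic biology toolkit for filamentous fungi. It carries PpkiA, the promoter of the highly expressed pyruvate kinase gene of Aspergillus niger, in the pUPD2 entry backbone. It is a small plasmid (3,147 nt in the sequenced record) intended only for storage and propagation of the part in E. coli, not as a fungal expression or transformation vector in its own right.

The annotated features all belong to the backbone. A high-copy ColE1/pUC-type origin drives replication, and selection relies on a chloramphenicol acetyltransferase (cat) gene expressed from its own promoter and followed by the phage lambda t0 terminator. The cloning region is bracketed by BioBrick prefix and suffix sequences and insulated by bacterial transcription terminators, including a his operon terminator on one side and a putative bacterial terminator on the other, which limit read-through between the insert and the vector. The promoter itself was not recognised by the automated annotation; it presumably lies in the unannotated stretch of roughly one kilobase between the prefix and suffix, although the record gives neither its exact boundaries nor the cloning sites used.

As a level-0 style part in a modular assembly system, FB389 supplies a strong promoter that can be combined with coding sequences and terminators from other part plasmids to build transcriptional units. These units are aimed at high-level gene expression in filamentous fungi for biotechnological applications. The record contains no coding sequence, reporter or fungal selection marker in this plasmid.
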