Features (pLannotate 1.2.2; 8 found; start..end, strand, type, name):
   1064..1083    +  misc_feature   BioBrick suffix: universal suffix for all parts
   1084..1141    +  terminator     his operon terminator: This putative transcriptin terminator from the E. coli his operon has a 2-bp deletion introduced during synthesis. Its efficiency has not been determined.
   1336..1924    -  rep_origin     ori: high-copy-number ColE1/pMB1/pBR322/pUC origin of replication
   2107..2201    -  terminator     lambda t0 terminator: transcription terminator from phage lambda
   2225..2881    -  CDS            cat: CAT_ECOLX - Experimental evidence at protein level: Swiss-Prot protein existence level 1. This enzyme is an effector of chloramphenicol resistance in bacteria. From Escherichia coli. This protein is used as a marker in many commonly used cloning vectors, such as pACYC184.
   2882..2979    -  promoter       cat promoter: promoter of the E. coli cat gene encoding chloramphenicol acetyltransferase
   3065..3108    -  terminator     bacterial terminator: putative bacterial transcription terminator
   3111..3132    +  misc_feature   BioBrick prefix: BioBrick prefix for parts that do not start with "ATG"
>Addgene plasmid #203624 | FB389 | addgene full sequence | sequence record 405924 | Addgene NGS Result
GGAGTAAATGGAAGAGAAAACCTCCGAGTACTTACTTAGGGCCCTGTCTACTGGCCAGAGTCTCGTCCTC
TATTCACTATGATAAATTACCCACTGGACAAAAAAATAAAATAAAATAAAAATAAAAAGGGAGACAGCTT
CTCCATCAACTGGCAACTGGGTCCGTCCGAGCAGAGCAAAATTCAGCCTTATGGGTTCCGATGGAGTCAG
GGAAATAGTTCTTGCGAAGGGCATTGGGCTTTTTTGCGAGGAGAAAATTCAGCACCGACAAAGCATCCGA
AATCCGACCTCGCTAGGAGAGAATGGATCCGCGACGATGTGGGGTCAACTGGACAGAGTGAGAGGGTATC
ATGTGGTCCTGCCAGATACTTCGCAGAATGTTGTGTGGGTGTCTGATTGTGGCTTGGGCGTGAATTGCTT
TTGGTCTTCCCAACCAATTATTATTGCATGCGGCGTATGAATGCCTGAGATGCGCGGAGGGAAGGTGCCT
GAGGATGTAGTGGACAAATGCTGCTGATCGCTGGGCGGAAACCCTTGGCTGACCAGTGAAAAGAGCGGAC
GGAGGCAGCAGGTGTATCTACGATCAAAGAATAGTAGCAAAGCAGTGAAAGGTGGATCACCCAGCAAATA
ATTGAGTTTTGATACCCAGCGATAGTGCCGGGGGGGAGAAAAAGTCATTAATAATGGGAATTATGTAGGC
GATGGGAAGTGTGATTGTAACTACTCCGTAGCTGGAGGCACAACTAACAAGCCAGCTCTCAACCCGCGGG
GAACCGACCGACAGATAAAAAAAAGCGTCCCAAAGCAGGAATCCCACCAAAAAGGGCCGATCCAGCCAAT
CACCGCCGCCAACATTTTTCCTTCCCGGGCACCCCTCCTCTAGTCCACCATCTCTCTCTTCTCTCGCTCA
CCGGCCCCGTCTTTTCCTTCCCTATTATCTCTCCCTCTTCTCCTCCCTTCTCTCCCTCCATTCTTTCTCC
CATCTTCATCACTCCCTTCTCTTCTGTCTTCCCCCCCGGTTCAGTAGAGATCAATCAGCTAGAATGTGAG
ACCACTCATCGCGACTAGTAGCGGCCGCTGCAGTCCGGCAAAAAAGGGCAAGGTGTCACCACCCTGCCCT
TTTTCTTTAAAACCGAAAAGATTACTTCGCGTTATGCAGGCTTCCTCGCTCACTGACTCGCTGCGCTCGG
TCGTTCGGCTGCGGCGAGCGGTATCAGCTCACTCAAAGGCGGTAATACGGTTATCCACAGAATCAGGGGA
TAACGCAGGAAAGAACATGTGAGCAAAAGGCCAGCAAAAGGCCAGGAACCGTAAAAAGGCCGCGTTGCTG
GCGTTTTTCCACAGGCTCCGCCCCCCTGACGAGCATCACAAAAATCGACGCTCAAGTCAGAGGTGGCGAA
ACCCGACAGGACTATAAAGATACCAGGCGTTTCCCCCTGGAAGCTCCCTCGTGCGCTCTCCTGTTCCGAC
CCTGCCGCTTACCGGATACCTGTCCGCCTTTCTCCCTTCGGGAAGCGTGGCGCTTTCTCATAGCTCACGC
TGTAGGTATCTCAGTTCGGTGTAGGTCGTTCGCTCCAAGCTGGGCTGTGTGCACGAACCCCCCGTTCAGC
CCGACCGCTGCGCCTTATCCGGTAACTATCGTCTTGAGTCCAACCCGGTAAGACACGACTTATCGCCACT
GGCAGCAGCCACTGGTAACAGGATTAGCAGAGCGAGGTATGTAGGCGGTGCTACAGAGTTCTTGAAGTGG
TGGCCTAACTACGGCTACACTAGAAGAACAGTATTTGGTATCTGCGCTCTGCTGAAGCCAGTTACCTTCG
GAAAAAGAGTTGGTAGCTCTTGATCCGGCAAACAAACCACCGCTGGTAGCGGTGGTTTTTTTGTTTGCAA
GCAGCAGATTACGCGCAGAAAAAAAGGATCTCAAGAAGATCCTTTGATCTTTTCTACGGGGTCTGACGCT
CAGTGGAACGAAAACTCACGTTAAGGGATTTTGGTCATGAGATTATCAAAAAGGATCTTCACCTAGATCC
TTTTAAATTAAAAATGAAGTTTTAAATCAATCTAAAGTATATATGAGTAAACTTGGTCTGACAGCTCGAG
GCTTGGATTCTCACCAATAAAAAACGCCCGGCGGCAACCGAGCGTTCTGAACAAATCCAGATGGAGTTCT
GAGGTCATTACTGGATCTATCAACAGGAGTCCAAGCGAGCTCGATATCAAATTACGCCCCGCCCTGCCAC
TCGTCGCAGTACTGTTGTAATTCATTAAGCATTCTGCCGACATGGAAGCCATCACAAACGGCATGATGAA
CCTGAATCGCCAGCGGCATCAGCACCTTGTCGCCTTGCGTATAATATTTGCCCATGGTGAAAACGGGGGC
GAAGAAGTTGTCCATATTGGCCACGTTTAAATCAAAACTGGTGAAACTCACCCAGGGATTGGCTGATACG
AAAAACATATTCTCAATAAACCCTTTAGGGAAATAGGCCAGGTTTTCACCGTAACACGCCACATCTTGCG
AATATATGTGTAGAAACTGCCGGAAATCGTCGTGGTATTCACTCCAGAGTGATGAAAACGTTTCAGTTTG
CTCATGGAAAACGGTGTAACAAGGGTGAACACTATCCCATATCACCAGCTCACCGTCTTTCATTGCCATA
CGAAATTCCGGATGAGCATTCATCAGGCGGGCAAGAATGTGAATAAAGGCCGGATAAAACTTGTGCTTAT
TTTTCTTTACGGTCTTTAAAAAGGCCGTAATATCCAGCTGAACGGTCTGGTTATAGGTACATTGAGCAAC
TGACTGAAATGCCTCAAAATGTTCTTTACGATGCCATTGGGATATATCAACGGTGGTATATCCAGTGATT
TTTTTCTCCATTTTAGCTTCCTTAGCTCCTGAAAATCTCGATAACTCAAAAAATACGCCCGGTAGTGATC
TTATTTCATTATGGTGAAAGTTGGAACCTCTTACGTGCCCGATCAACTCGAGTGCCACCTGACGTCTAAG
AAACCATTATTATCATGACATTAACCTATAAAAATAGGCGTATCACGAGGCAGAATTTCAGATAAAAAAA
ATCCTTAGCTTTCGCTAAGGATGATTTCTGGAATTCGCGGCCGCTTCTAGAGCGATGAGTGGTCTCG
